>Addgene plasmid #174657 | pBE50 | addgene full sequence | sequence record 344536 | Addgene NGS Result
GGATAAAGCACAGCTACAGACCTGGCATTGATCGTGCCTGTCAGTTTACCATCGTTCACTTGAAATGAAC
CCGCTCCAGCTTTATTGTCATACCTGCCATCAGGCAATTTTGTTGCCGTATTGATAGAGACAGAGGATGA
ACCTGCATTTGCCAGCACAACGCCATGTGAGCCGCGCTGATTCATAAATATCTGGTTGTTTCCATTCGGG
TTCGAGAGTTCCTCAGGCTGTCCAGCCATCACATTGTGAAATCTATTGACCGCAGTGATAGCCTGATCTT
CAAATAAAGCACTCCCGCGATCGCCTATTTGGCTTTTCCCCGGGAACCTCACACCATTTCCGCCTCCCTC
AGGTCTGGAAAAGAAAAGAGGCGTACTGCCTGAACGAGAAGCTATCACCGCCCAGCCTAAACGGATTCCC
CCTATGCAAGGGTTTATTGTTTTCTAAAATCTGATTACCAATTAGAATGAATATTTCCCAAATATTAAAT
AATAAAACAAAAAAATTGAAAAAAGTGTTTCCACCATTTTTTCAATTTTTTTATAATTTTTTTAATCTGT
TATTTAAATAGTTTATAGTTAAATTTACATTTTCATTAGTCCATTCAATATTCTCTCCAAGATAACTACG
AACTGCTAACAAAATTCTCTCCCTATGTTCTAATGGAGAAGATTCAGCCACTGCATTTCCCGCAATATCT
TTTGGTATGATTTTACCCGTGTCCATAGTTAAAATCATACGGCATAAAGTTAATATAGAGTTGGTTTCAT
CATCCTGATAATTATCTATTAATTCCTCTGACGAATCCATAATGGCTCTTCTCACATCAGAAAATGGAAT
ATCAGGTAGTAATTCCTCTAAGTCATAATTTCCGTATATTCTTTTATTTTTTCGTTTTGCTTGGTAAAGC
ATTATGGTTAAATCTGAATTTAATTCCTTCTGAGGAATGTATCCTTGTTCATAAAGCTCTTGTAACCATT
CTCCATAAATAAATTCTTGTTTGGGAGGATGATTCCACGGTACCATTTCTTGCTGAATAATAATTGTTAA
TTCAATATATCGTAAGTTGCTTTTATCTCCTATTTTTTTTGAAATAGGTCTAATTTTTTGTATAAGTATT
TCTTTACTTTGATCTGTCAATGGTTCAGATACGACGACTAAAAAGTCAAGATCACTATTTGGTTTTAGTC
CACTCTCAACTCCTGATCCAAACATGTAAGTACCAATAAGGTTATTTTTTAAATGTTTCCGAAGTATTTT
TTTCACTTTATTAATTTGTTCGTATGTATTCAAATATATCCTCCTCACTATTTTGATTAGTACCTATTTT
ATATCCATAGTTGTTAATTAAATAAACTTAATTTAGTTTATTTATAGATTTCATTGGCTTCTAAATTTTT
TATCTAGATAATAATTATTTTAGTTAATTTTATTCTAGATTATATATGATATGATCTTTCATTTCCATAA
AACTAAAGTAAGTGTAAACCTATTCATTGTTTTAAAAATATCTCTTGCCAGTCACGTTACGTTATTAGTG
TAGGAGGGCGTGGATATGTCCTGCGGGTAAATAGCTGCGCCGATGGTTTCTACAAAGATCGTTATGTTTA
TCGGCACTTTGCATCGGCCGCGCTCCCGATTCCGGAAGTGCTTGACATTGGGGAATTTATGCGGTGTGAA
ATACCGCACAGATGCGTAAGGAGAAAATACCGCATCAGGCGCCATTCGCCATTCAGGCTGCGCAACTGTT
GGGAAGGGCGATCGGTGCGGGCCTCTTCGCTATTACGCCAGCTGGCGAAAGGGGGATGTGCTGCAAGGCG
ATTAAGTTGGGTAACGCCAGGGTTTTCCCAGTCACGACGTTGTAAAACGACGGCCAGTGCCAAGCTTGGG
CTGCAGGTCGACTCTAGAGGATCCGCGGCCGCGCGCGATATCGAATTCGTAATCATGTCATAGCTGTTTC
CTGTGTGAAATTGTTATCCGCTCACAATTCCACACAACATACGAGCCGGAAGCATAAAGTGTAAAGCCTG
GGGTGCCTAATGAGTGAGCTAACTCACATTAATTGCGTTGCGCTCACTGCCCGCTTTCCAGTCGCTACCA
TTACCAGTTGGTCTGGTGTCAAAAATAATAATAACCGGGCAGGCCATGTCTGCCCGTATTTCGCGTAAGG
AAATCCATTATGTACTATTTAATTCTGCGTGACATCCCATCGATCAGACCAGTTTTTAATTTGTGTGTTT
CCATGTGTCCAGTTTGGAATACTCTTAACCTCATTGGAAATCGCGGCATAATCACTGGTGGTATGATTGA
TGACCGCGTCAACAATGACCTTTATGCCATATTCTTCAGCGGCTGCACACATTTCTTTAAATTCTTGTTC
AGTACCTAAGTAACGGTTGCCAATTTGATACGATGTCGGCTGATACAGCCAGTACCAGTTCGACATGCTT
TTATCTCCTTGATTCCCTTCCTTTACTTGGTTAATCGGAGATGTCTGAATGGCTGTATATCCTGCATCAT
GAATATCCTTCATATTGTGTTTTAACGTATTGAACGACCAATTCCATGCATGAAGAATGGTTCCGCTTTT
GATCGACGGTGCTGTAAGCTCATTCGATTTGTTCGCCGTTTCAGCACTCGCAGCCGCCGGTCCTGCCAGA
ACCAAATGAAACAGCAATAAAAATCCAGCGAATAACGGCAGTAAAGAGGTTTTGAATCGTTTTGCAAACA
TTCTTGACACTCCTTATTTGATTTTTTGAAGAAAGACGAAAGGGCCTCGTGATACGCCTATTTTTATAGG
TTAATGTCATGATAATAATGGTTTCTTAGACGTCAGGTGGCACTTTTCGGGGAAATGTGCGCGGAACCCC
TATTTGTTTATTTTTCTAAATACATTCAAATATGTATCCGCTCATGAGACAATAACCCTGATAAATGCTT
CAATAATATTGAAAAAGGAAGAGTATGAGTATTCAACATTTCCGTGTCGCCCTTATTCCCTTTTTTGCGG
CATTTTGCCTTCCTGTTTTTGCTCACCCAGAAACGCTGGTGAAAGTAAAAGATGCTGAAGATCAGTTGGG
TGCACGAGTGGGTTACATCGAACTGGATCTCAACAGCGGTAAGATCCTTGAGAGTTTTCGCCCCGAAGAA
CGTTTTCCAATGATGAGCACTTTTAAAGTTCTGCTATGTGGCGCGGTATTATCCCGTGTTGACGCCGGGC
AAGAGCAACTCGGTCGCCGCATACACTATTCTCAGAATGACTTGGTTGAGTACTCACCAGTCACAGAAAA
GCATCTTACGGATGGCATGACAGTAAGAGAATTATGCAGTGCTGCCATAACCATGAGTGATAACACTGCG
GCCAACTTACTTCTGACAACGATCGGAGGACCGAAGGAGCTAACCGCTTTTTTGCACAACATGGGGGATC
ATGTAACTCGCCTTGATCGTTGGGAACCGGAGCTGAATGAAGCCATACCAAACGACGAGCGTGACACCAC
GATGCCTGCAGCAATGGCAACAACGTTGCGCAAACTATTAACTGGCGAACTACTTACTCTAGCTTCCCGG
CAACAATTAATAGACTGGATGGAGGCGGATAAAGTTGCAGGACCACTTCTGCGCTCGGCCCTTCCGGCTG
GCTGGTTTATTGCTGATAAATCTGGAGCCGGTGAGCGTGGGTCACGCGGTATCATTGCAGCACTGGGGCC
AGATGGTAAGCCCTCCCGTATCGTAGTTATCTACACGACGGGGAGTCAGGCAACTATGGATGAACGAAAT
AGACAGATCGCTGAGATAGGTGCCTCACTGATTAAGCATTGGTAACTGTCAGACCAAGTTTACTCATATA
TACTTTAGATTGATTTAAAACTTCATTTTTAATTTAAAAGGATCTAGGTGAAGATCCTTTTTGATAATCT
CATGACCAAAATCCCTTAACGTGAGTTTTCGTTCCACTGAGCATAACTTCGTATAGCATACATTATACGA
AGTTATGATCCTCCAGCATCAAACCTGCTGTCGCTTTTGCCGAGCCGATGACGCCAGGAATGCCTGCGCC
GGGATGCGTGCCTGCGCCGACCAGGTAGAGATTAGTAATGGTTTTATCGCGGTTATGCGGCCGAAACCAG
GCGCTCTGGGTAAGAACGGGCTCCACAGAAAAGGCTGAGCCATGATAGGCATTAAGCTGGTCGCGAAAAT
CAAACGGCGTAAACATCCGGTGCGTGACCAGCTGACTCCGTAAGCCAGGCATGTAATGCTGCTCAAGGTA
CGCAAAAATACGGTCGCGTAGTTTTGGCCCCTCAACCGTCCAGTCGAGGTTCGCGGTGCCTAAATGCGGC
ACCGGCGCCAACACATAGTAACTGCCGCAACCTTCAGGCGCCAGTGACGAATCCGTGACACAGGGCGCGT
GCAGATAAAGTGAGAAGTCCTCTGCGAGGCCATCATGATTAAAAATTTCGTCAATCAGCTCGCGGTAACG
CGGGCCGAAACAAACCGTGTGATGCGCGAGCTGATCATGATGGTGATTCAAACCAAAATAGAGCACAAAC
AGAGAGTTACTCATGCGCTTAGTCTGCAGTTTGTTGGACTGCTTAACCGCGGCAGGGTGCTGGCTTAACA
GGTCGCGATAGGTATGAACCACATCTGCATTTGACGCGACGGCTTGCGTCAGGAACCTGCGACCGTCCTC
TAAATGCACGGCTTCAATCTTGTTTCCTGTCGTTTCCATATGGCTGACTCTGGCGTTTAACACGACTTCG
CCACCCAGATCCTGAAACAGCTTTATCATCCCCTGAACTAATGCGCCGGTGCCGCCACGCGGAAACCAGA
CGCCCCACTCACGCTCCAGCGCGTGTATCAACGTATAAATGGATGAGGTGGCGAAGGGATTGCCGCCCAC
CAACAGCGAGTGGAAAGAAAACGCCTGGCGCAGATGTTCATCTTCGATGTAACTGGCAACCTTACTGTAA
ACGCTTCTCCATGCCTGCAGTTTCGCCAGTTGAGGTGCGGCGCGAAGCATGTCTCTGAACGATAAAAAAG
GGACAGTACCGAGCTTTAGATAGCCTTCTTTAAACACCGCGCGTGAATAGTCCAGAAACTGACGATAACC
TTCGACATCGCGGGGATTAAACTGCTGAATCTGCGCTTCGAGCCGGGTTTGATCGTTATCGTAATTAAAG
ACCTTCCCTGACTCCCAACACAGGCGGTAAAACGGCGTAACCGGCAGCAGTTCGACATACTCTTTTAACT
GTTTTCCTGCCAGTGCAAACAGTTCTTCAATGGCACTGGGATCGGTGATAACCGTCGGGCCTGCATCAAA
GGTAAACCCCTGATCCTCGTAGACATAAGCCCGACCGCCGGGTTTATCACGTTGTTCAAGCAGTAAGACG
GGGATCCCCGCAGCTTGTAGACGAATTGCCAGTGCCAGGCCACCGAAGCCTGCACCAATTATAACTTCGT
ATAGCATACATTATACGAAGTTATACAACTTATATCGTATGGGGCTGACTTCAGGTGCTACATTTGAAGA
GATAAATTGCACTGAAATCTAGAAATATTTTATCTGATTAATAAGATGATCTTCTTGAGATCGTTTTGGT
CTGCGCGTAATCTCTTGCTCTGAAAACGAAAAAACCGCCTTGCAGGGCGGTTTTTCGAAGGTTCTCTGAG
CTACCAACTCTTTGAACCGAGGTAACTGGCTTGGAGGAGCGCAGTCACCAAAACTTGTCCTTTCAGTTTA
GCCTTAACCGGCGCATGACTTCAAGACTAACTCCTCTAAATCAATTACCAGTGGCTGCTGCCAGTGGTGC
TTTTGCATGTCTTTCCGGGTTGGACTCAAGACGATAGTTACCGGATAAGGCGCAGCGGTCGGACTGAACG
GGGGGTTCGTGCATACAGTCCAGCTTGGAGCGAACTGCCTACCCGGAACTGAGTGTCAGGCGTGGAATGA
GACAAACGCGGCCATAACAGCGGAATGACACCGGTAAACCGAAAGGCAGGAACAGGAGAGCGCACGAGGG
AGCCGCCAGGGGGAAACGCCTGGTATCTTTATAGTCCTGTCGGGTTTCGCCACCACTGATTTGAGCGTCA
GATTTCGTGATGCTTGTCAGGGGGGCGGAGCCTATGGAAAAACGGCTTTGCCGCGGCCCTCTCACTTCCC
TGTTAAGTATCTTCCTGGCATCTTCCAGGAAATCTCCGCCCCGTTCGTAAGCCATTTCCGCTCGCCGCAG
TCGAACGACCGAGCGTAGCGAGTCAGTGAGCGAGGAAGCGGAATATATCCTGTATCACATATTCTGCTGA
CGCACCGGTGCAGCCTTTTTTCTCCTGCCACATGAAGCACTTCACTGACACCCTCATCAGTGCCAACATA
GTAAGCCAGTATACACTCCGCTAGCGCTGATGTCCGGCGGTGCTTTTGCCGTTACGCACCACCCCGTCAG
TAGCTGAAACCGCCTCTCCCCGCGCGTTGGCCGATTCATTAATGCAGCTGGCACGACAGGTTTCCCGACG
ACCTCGAGCTGGATACTTCCCGTCCGCCAGGGGGACATGCCGGCGATGCTGAAGGTCGCGCGCATTCCCG
ATGAAGAGGCCGGTTACCGCCTGTTTGAGGATATAGTAATCTTTCTAAATAGCTTTGGATTGGAGGAGTA
TGGCCACTAATACTAAGTTCAGCTAATAAAAAAATTTGCTAAAGAACTCCAGCTGGATTTCACTGATGAG
AATATCGTCGGAGATAAATATAATAATTCCACGGACTATAGACTATACTAGTATACTCCGTCTACTGTAC
GATACACTTCCGCTCAGGTCCTTGTCCTTTAACGAGGATTGTTACGTACGCTAATGGCGTCAAAACAAAG
ACTCTAGACCTAGGCCTTAAGATCTGATCATATGCATCCGCGGGCCCGGGTTAACGCGTAATCCATGGAT
CAAGAGACAGGATGAGGATCGTTTCGCATGATTGAACAAGATGGATTGCACGCAGGTTCTCCGGTGCCCT
GAATGAACTGCAGAAAGAGCTGGTAGTTGGCGCACTGTTCGAAGAACTGCCGATGTCCAGTAAGATTCTT
ACTATGCTGGTTGAACCGGATGCTGGTAAAGCTACTTGGGTTGCTGCTTCTACTTATGGTACCGATACAA
CTACTGGTGAGGAAGTTAAAGGAGCTCTTAAAGAAATCCACTTCAGTAGGTGGCCCGGCTCCATGCACCG
CGACGCAACGCGGGGAGGCAGACAAGGTATAGGGCGGCGCCTACAATCCATGCCAACCCGTTCCATGTGC
TCGCCGAGGCGGCATAAATCGCCGTGACGATCAGCGGTCCAATGATCGAAGTTAGGCTGGTAAGAGCCGC
GAGCGATCCTTGAAGCTGTCCCTGATGGTCGTCATCTACCTGCCTGGACAGCATGGCCTGCAACGCGGGC
ATCCCGATGCCGCCGGAAGCGAGAAGAATCATAATGGGGAAGGCCATCCAGCCTCGCGTCGCGACTAAGA
AAATGCCGTCAAATCCGCTCGCCATGACTTCACTAACGATGCCTTTGAAAATCTTCAAGTTCTTTTCTAC
TAATTCAAGGCGTGTCTCACCAGGTTTTTGGTTTGCTCCGGCGCAAATGCAGACAATATCAGCATCCTTG
CAGGGTATGTTTCTCTTTGATGTCTTTTTGTTTGTGAAGTATTTCACATTTATATTGTGCAACACTTCAC
AAACTTTTGCAAGAGAAAAGTTTTGTCTGATTTATGAACAAAAAAGAAACCATCATTGATGGTTTCTTTC
GGTAAGTCCCGTCTAGCCTTGCCCTCAATGGGGAAGAGAACCGCTTAAGCCCGAGTCATTATATAAACCA
TTTAGCACGTAATCAAAGCCAGGCTGATTCTGACCGGGCACTTGGGCGCTGCCATTATTAAAAATCACTT
TTGCGTTGGTTGTATCCGTGTCCGCAGGCAGCGTCAGCGTGTAAATTCCGTCTGCATTTTTAGTCATTGG
TTTTCCAGGCCAAGATCCGGTCAATTCAATTACTCGGCTCCCATCATGTTTATAGATATAAGCATTTACC
TGGCTCCAATGATTCGGATTTTGATAGCCGATGGTTTTGGCCGACGCTGGATCTCTTTTAACAAAACTGT
ATTTCTCGGTCCTCGTTACACCATCACTGTTCGTTCCTTTTAACATGATGGTGTATGTTTTGCCAAATGG
ATCTCCTTTTCCGATTGTGAATTGATCTCCATCCTTAAACGCCGTCTCTGGTCCATTATTGATTTGATAA
ACGGCTTTTGTTGTATTCGCATCTGCACGCAAGGTAATCGTCAGTTGATCATTGAAAGAATGTGTTACAC
CTGTTTTGTAATTCTCAAGGAAAACATGAGGCGCTTTTGCAATATCATCA
Features (pLannotate 1.2.2; 27 found; start..end, strand, type, name):
    544..1305    -  CDS            spc: S9AD_ENTFL - Also known as aad9 From Enterococcus faecalis (Streptococcus faecalis).
   1539..1667    +  CDS            HygR (fragment): aminoglycoside phosphotransferase from E. coli confers resistance to hygromycin
   1668..1719    +  misc_feature   bom (fragment): basis of mobility region from pBR322
   1725..1879    -  CDS            lacZα (fragment): LacZα fragment of β-galactosidase; lacZ fragment
   1891..1914    -  misc_feature   MCS (fragment): pUC18/19 multiple cloning site
   1971..1987    -  protein_bind   lac operator: The lac repressor binds to the lac operator to inhibit transcription in E. coli. This inhibition can be relieved by adding lactose or isopropyl-β-D-thiogalactopyranoside (IPTG). lac repressor encoded by lacI
   1995..2025    -  promoter       lac promoter: promoter for the E. coli lac operon
   2040..2061    -  protein_bind   CAP binding site: CAP binding activates transcription in the presence of cAMP. E. coli catabolite activator protein
   2192..2731    -  CDS            amyE (fragment): AMY_BACSU - Also known as amyA. Experimental evidence at protein level: Swiss-Prot protein existence level 1. From Bacillus subtilis (strain 168).
   2860..2964    +  promoter       AmpR promoter: bla
   2965..3822    +  CDS            bla: BLAT_ECOLX - Experimental evidence at protein level: Swiss-Prot protein existence level 1. TEM-type are the most prevalent beta-lactamases in enterobacteria; they hydrolyze the beta-lactam bond in susceptible beta-lactam antibiotics, thus conferring resistance to penicillins and cephalosporins. TEM-3 and TEM-4 are capable of hydrolyzing cefotaxime and ceftazidime. TEM-5 is capable of hydrolyzing ceftazidime. TEM-6 is capable of hydrolyzing ceftazidime and aztreonam. TEM-8/CAZ-2, TEM- 16/CAZ-7 and TEM-24/CAZ-6 are markedly active against ceftazidime. IRT- 4 shows resistance to beta-lactamase in
   3963..3996    +  protein_bind   loxP: Cre-mediated recombination occurs in the 8-bp core sequence (GCATACAT). Cre recombinase
   3998..5452    -  CDS            crtI: CRTI_PANAN - Experimental evidence at protein level: Swiss-Prot protein existence level 1. Converts 15-cis-phytoene into all-trans-lycopene via the intermediary of all-trans-phytofluene, all-trans-zeta-carotene and all- trans-neurosporene, by the introduction of four double bonds. From Pantoea ananas (Erwinia uredovora).
   5451..5484    +  protein_bind   loxP: Cre-mediated recombination occurs in the 8-bp core sequence (GCATACAT). Cre recombinase
   5585..6130    +  rep_origin     p15A ori: Plasmids containing the medium-copy-number p15A origin of replication can be propagated in E. coli cells that contain a second plasmid with the ColE1 origin.
   6218..6273    +  rep_origin     RSF ori (fragment): Plasmids containing the RSF 1030 origin of replication can be propagated in E. coli cells that contain additional plasmids with compatible origins.
   6372..6398    -  misc_feature   bom (fragment): basis of mobility region from pBR322
   6392..6448    -  mobile_element IS1 (fragment): prokaryotic transposable element IS1
   6447..6509    +  CDS            lacI (fragment): lac repressor; lacI; The lac repressor binds to the lac operator to inhibit transcription in E. coli. This inhibition can be relieved by adding lactose or isopropyl-β-D-thiogalactopyranoside (IPTG).
   6508..6603    +  CDS            str (fragment): STR_KLEPN - Protein inferred from homology: Swiss-Prot protein existence level 3. The aminoglycoside phosphotransferases achieve inactivation of their antibiotic substrates by phosphorylation. From Klebsiella pneumoniae.
   6670..6729    +  CDS            ENDON_BPT5 (fragment): Experimental evidence at transcript level: Swiss-Prot protein existence level 2. Endonuclease responsible for the single-chain interruptions (nicks) located at specific positions in the minus strand of the viral genome. From Escherichia phage T5 (Enterobacteria phage T5).
   6725..6826    +  CDS            RAF1 (fragment): RAF_YEAST - Experimental evidence at transcript level: Swiss-Prot protein existence level 2. Antagonizes transcriptional repression of recombinase FLP by REP1-REP2. May play a role in plasmid partitioning. From Saccharomyces cerevisiae (strain ATCC 204508 / S288c) (Baker's yeast).
   6958..6994    +  CDS            NeoR/KanR (fragment): aminoglycoside phosphotransferase confers resistance to neomycin, kanamycin, and G418 (Geneticin®)
   7005..7187    +  CDS            D20 (fragment): CAPSD_BPT5 - Experimental evidence at protein level: Swiss-Prot protein existence level 1. Major capsid protein that self-associates to form 120 hexamers and 11 pentamers, building the T=13 icosahedral capsid which about 860 Angstroms in diameter. Responsible for its self-assembly into a procapsid. The phage does not need to encode a separate scaffolfing protein because its capsid protein contains the delta domain that carries that function. The capsid gains its final stability through the reorganization of the subunits that takes place upon expansion. DNA encapsidation through the portal trig
   7188..7484    -  CDS            TcR (fragment): tetracycline efflux protein; tet; confers resistance to tetracycline
   7477..7629    -  CDS            ldh (fragment): LDH_MYCPN - Experimental evidence at protein level: Swiss-Prot protein existence level 1. Catalyzes the conversion of lactate to pyruvate. From Mycoplasma pneumoniae (strain ATCC 29342 / M129).
   7798..416     -  CDS            amyE (fragment) (across the origin): AMY_BACSU - Also known as amyA. Experimental evidence at protein level: Swiss-Prot protein existence level 1. From Bacillus subtilis (strain 168).
