[The description below was written by a language model from this plasmid's Addgene catalogue record and pLannotate feature annotations shown in this document.]
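Description:
pBE50 is an empty receiver plasmid for the CAPTURE method (Cas12a-assisted precise targeted cloning using in vivo Cre-lox recombination), intended for cloning large DNA fragments and expressing them heterologously in Bacillus. The record describes it as a synthetic-biology vector assembled from multiple fragments rather than derived from one named backbone, with no insert. In E. coli it replicates from a p15A origin, consistent with its low-copy listing, and is selected with ampicillin through a TEM-type bla gene driven by its own promoter.

The 8,380-nt annotated sequence shows two fragments of the Bacillus subtilis amyE gene, one of them spanning the sequence origin. On the arc running from one amyE fragment to the other lie a spectinomycin resistance gene (spc/aad9, from Enterococcus faecalis) and a partial lacZα segment with lac promoter, operator, CAP site and MCS remnant. This layout is typical of integration vectors that insert by double crossover at the chromosomal amyE locus with spectinomycin selection, although the record does not state this explicitly.

On the other arc, together with bla and the p15A origin, two loxP sites closely bracket a crtI coding sequence (phytoene desaturase from Pantoea ananas). Cre acts at these sites during the in vivo circularisation step of CAPTURE. The role of crtI is not stated. It may act as a stuffer or as an amplification landmark. How the receiver is prepared and where captured DNA ends up relative to the amyE arms are also not given.

Many other short annotations (HygR, TcR, NeoR/KanR, lacI, str, IS1, bom, RSF ori, phage T5, yeast RAF1 and ldh fragments) are small partial matches. They are probably annotation noise or remnants of the source fragments rather than functional elements.
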