Addgene plasmid #174657: pBE50
Purpose: (Empty Backbone) CAPTURE method receiver plasmid for Bacillus cloning and heterologous expression
Depositing lab: Huimin Zhao. Depositing organization: University of Illinois at Urbana-Champaign. Publication: Cas12a-assisted precise targeted cloning using in vivo Cre-lox recombination. Enghiad B, Huang C, Guo F, Jiang G, Wang B, Tabatabaei SK, Martin TA, Zhao H. Nat Commun. 2021 Feb 19;12(1):1171. doi: 10.1038/s41467-021-21275-4. PubMed 33608525.
Backbone
  Vector backbone: The plasmid is built using multiple fragments
  Vector type: Synthetic Biology
Growth in bacteria
  Bacterial resistance: Ampicillin, 100 μg/mL
  Growth temperature: 37°C
  Growth strain: DH5alpha
  Copy number: Low Copy
Gene/Insert
  Gene/Insert name: None
Terms and licenses: Academic/Nonprofit Terms; Industry Terms: Not Available to Industry
How to cite: pBE50 was a gift from Huimin Zhao (Addgene plasmid # 174657 ; http://n2t.net/addgene:174657 ; RRID:Addgene_174657)
